Addgene plasmid #123633: pCAG-BsCas12a-2AeGFP
Purpose: Mammalian expression, Genome editing
Depositing lab: Wei Li. Depositing organization: Institute of Zoology, Chinese Academy of Sciences. Publication: Enhanced mammalian genome editing by new Cas12a orthologs with optimized crRNA scaffolds. Teng F, Li J, Cui T, Xu K, Guo L, Gao Q, Feng G, Chen C, Han D, Zhou Q, Li W. Genome Biol. 2019 Feb 5;20(1):15. doi: 10.1186/s13059-019-1620-8. PubMed 30717767.
Backbone
  Vector backbone: pCAG-2AeGFP
  Vector type: Mammalian Expression
Growth in bacteria
  Bacterial resistance: Ampicillin, 100 μg/mL
  Growth temperature: 37°C
  Growth strain: DH5alpha
  Copy number: High Copy
Gene/Insert
  Gene/Insert name: BsCas12a (alt name: BsCpf1)
  Species: Synthetic
  Tag / fusion protein: 3xHA tag (C terminal on insert)
  Cloning method: Ligation Independent Cloning
Terms and licenses: Academic/Nonprofit Terms; Industry Terms: Not Available to Industry
How to cite: pCAG-BsCas12a-2AeGFP was a gift from Wei Li (Addgene plasmid # 123633 ; http://n2t.net/addgene:123633 ; RRID:Addgene_123633)
