[The description below was written by a language model from this plasmid's Addgene catalogue record and pLannotate feature annotations shown in this document.]
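Description:
pCAG-BsCas12a-2AeGFP is an 8,926 bp mammalian expression plasmid for genome editing, built on the pCAG-2AeGFP backbone. It is propagated in E. coli as a high-copy plasmid through a ColE1/pUC-type origin and selected with ampicillin via the β-lactamase (AmpR) gene and its native promoter. The remaining bacterial elements in the annotation (lac promoter, operator and CAP site, a lacI fragment and a bom fragment) are backbone remnants and play no part in the mammalian cassette.

The payload is a synthetic coding sequence for BsCas12a (also called BsCpf1), a Cas12a-family RNA-guided nuclease, carrying a C-terminal 3xHA epitope tag for detection. Expression is driven by the composite CAG promoter, annotated here as the CMV immediate-early enhancer, the chicken β-actin promoter and a chimeric β-actin/β-globin intron, which together give strong constitutive transcription in many mammalian cell types. A T7 promoter lies just upstream of the coding region and could in principle support in vitro transcription.

The automated feature table does not annotate the nuclease itself. It presumably occupies the large unannotated stretch between the T7 promoter and EGFP, and the 24 nt "miniSOG fragment" hit within that stretch is most likely a spurious match. As the plasmid name indicates, a 2A self-cleaving peptide links the nuclease to EGFP, so both proteins come from one transcript, terminated by an SV40 polyadenylation signal, and green fluorescence marks transfected cells for identification or sorting. No crRNA expression cassette is annotated, so the guide RNA would presumably be supplied separately. The associated work characterised new Cas12a orthologs and optimised crRNA scaffolds for mammalian genome editing.
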