Features (pLannotate 1.2.2; 15 found; start..end, strand, type, name):
      8..387     +  enhancer       CMV enhancer: human cytomegalovirus immediate early enhancer
    390..665     +  promoter       chicken β-actin promoter: No description available
    666..1678    +  intron         chimeric intron: chimera between introns from chicken β-actin and rabbit β-globin
   1739..1757    +  promoter       T7 promoter: promoter for bacteriophage T7 RNA polymerase
   2132..2155    +  CDS            miniSOG (fragment): mini singlet oxygen generator, a fluorescent flavoprotein suitable for correlated light and electron microscopy (Shu et al., 2011)
   5612..6331    +  CDS            EGFP: the original enhanced GFP (Yang et al., 1996) mammalian codon-optimized
   6374..6495    +  polyA_signal   SV40 poly(A) signal: SV40 polyadenylation signal
   6562..6578    -  protein_bind   lac operator: The lac repressor binds to the lac operator to inhibit transcription in E. coli. This inhibition can be relieved by adding lactose or isopropyl-β-D-thiogalactopyranoside (IPTG). lac repressor encoded by lacI
   6586..6616    -  promoter       lac promoter: promoter for the E. coli lac operon
   6631..6652    -  protein_bind   CAP binding site: CAP binding activates transcription in the presence of cAMP. E. coli catabolite activator protein
   6665..6757    -  CDS            lacI (fragment): lac repressor; lacI; The lac repressor binds to the lac operator to inhibit transcription in E. coli. This inhibition can be relieved by adding lactose or isopropyl-β-D-thiogalactopyranoside (IPTG).
   6940..7528    -  rep_origin     ori: high-copy-number ColE1/pMB1/pBR322/pUC origin of replication
   7699..8559    -  CDS            AmpR: β-lactamase; bla; confers resistance to ampicillin, carbenicillin, and related antibiotics
   8560..8664    -  promoter       AmpR promoter: bla
   8735..8779    -  misc_feature   bom (fragment): basis of mobility region from pBR322
>Addgene plasmid #123633 | pCAG-BsCas12a-2AeGFP | depositor full sequence | sequence record 235867 | pCAG-BsCas12a-2AeGFP sequence 8926 bps
ACGCGTTGACATTGATTATTGACTAGTTATTAATAGTAATCAATTACGGGGTCATTAGTTCATAGCCCAT
ATATGGAGTTCCGCGTTACATAACTTACGGTAAATGGCCCGCCTGGCTGACCGCCCAACGACCCCCGCCC
ATTGACGTCAATAATGACGTATGTTCCCATAGTAACGCCAATAGGGACTTTCCATTGACGTCAATGGGTG
GACTATTTACGGTAAACTGCCCACTTGGCAGTACATCAAGTGTATCATATGCCAAGTACGCCCCCTATTG
ACGTCAATGACGGTAAATGGCCCGCCTGGCATTATGCCCAGTACATGACCTTATGGGACTTTCCTACTTG
GCAGTACATCTACGTATTAGTCATCGCTATTACCATGGGTCGAGGTGAGCCCCACGTTCTGCTTCACTCT
CCCCATCTCCCCCCCCTCCCCACCCCCAATTTTGTATTTATTTATTTTTTAATTATTTTGTGCAGCGATG
GGGGCGGGGGGGGGGGGGGCGCGCGCCAGGCGGGGCGGGGCGGGGCGAGGGGCGGGGCGGGGCGAGGCGG
AGAGGTGCGGCGGCAGCCAATCAGAGCGGCGCGCTCCGAAAGTTTCCTTTTATGGCGAGGCGGCGGCGGC
GGCGGCCCTATAAAAAGCGAAGCGCGCGGCGGGCGGGAGTCGCTGCGTTGCCTTCGCCCCGTGCCCCGCT
CCGCGCCGCCTCGCGCCGCCCGCCCCGGCTCTGACTGACCGCGTTACTCCCACAGGTGAGCGGGCGGGAC
GGCCCTTCTCCTCCGGGCTGTAATTAGCGCTTGGTTTAATGACGGCTCGTTTCTTTTCTGTGGCTGCGTG
AAAGCCTTAAAGGGCTCCGGGAGGGCCCTTTGTGCGGGGGGGAGCGGCTCGGGGGGTGCGTGCGTGTGTG
TGTGCGTGGGGAGCGCCGCGTGCGGCCCGCGCTGCCCGGCGGCTGTGAGCGCTGCGGGCGCGGCGCGGGG
CTTTGTGCGCTCCGCGTGTGCGCGAGGGGAGCGCGGCCGGGGGCGGTGCCCCGCGGTGCGGGGGGGCTGC
GAGGGGAACAAAGGCTGCGTGCGGGGTGTGTGCGTGGGGGGGTGAGCAGGGGGTGTGGGCGCGGCGGTCG
GGCTGTAACCCCCCCCTGCACCCCCCTCCCCGAGTTGCTGAGCACGGCCCGGCTTCGGGTGCGGGGCTCC
GTACGGGGCGTGGCGCGGGGCTCGCCGTGCCGGGCGGGGGGTGGCGGCAGGTGGGGGTGCCGGGCGGGGC
GGGGCCGCCTCGGGCCGGGGAGGGCTCGGGGGAGGGGCGCGGCGGCCCCCGGAGCGCCGGCGGCTGTCGA
GGCGCGGCGAGCCGCAGCCATTGCCTTTTATGGTAATCGTGCGAGAGGGCGCAGGGACTTCCTTTGTCCC
AAATCTGTGCGGAGCCGAAATCTGGGAGGCGCCGCCGCACCCCCTCTAGCGGGCGCGGGGCGAAGCGGTG
CGGCGCCGGCAGGAAGGAAATGGGCGGGGAGGGCCTTCGTGCGTCGCCGCGCCGCCGTCCCCTTCTCCAT
CTCCAGCCTCGGGGCTGTCCGCAGGGGGACGGCTGCCTTCGGGGGGGACGGGGCAGGGCGGGGTTCGGCT
TCTGGCGTGTGACCGGCGGCTCTAGTGCCTCTGCTAACCATGTTCATGCCTTCTTCTTTTTCCTACAGCT
CCTGGGCAACGTGCTGGTTATTGTGCTGTCTCATCATTTTGGCAAAGCTAGTGAATTCTAATACGACTCA
CTATAGGCCGCCACCATGCCCAAGAAGAAGAGGAAGGTTCCCGGGATGTACTACCAGAACCTGACCAAGA
AGTACCCCGTGAGCAAGACCATCCGCAACGAGCTGATCCCCATCGGCAAGACCCTGGAGAACATCCGCAA
GAACAACATCCTGGAGAGCGACGTGAAGCGCAAGCAGGACTACGAGCACGTGAAGGGCATCATGGACGAG
TACCACAAGCAGCTGATCAACGAGGCCCTGGACAACTACATGCTGCCCAGCCTGAACCAGGCCGCCGAGA
TCTACCTGAAGAAGCACGTGGACGTGGAGGACCGCGAGGAGTTCAAGAAGACCCAGGACCTGCTGCGCCG
CGAGGTGACCGGCCGCCTGAAGGAGCACGAGAACTACACCAAGATCGGCAAGAAGGACATCCTGGACCTG
CTGGAGAAGCTGCCCAGCATCAGCGAGGAGGACTACAACGCCCTGGAGAGCTTCCGCAACTTCTACACCT
ACTTCACCAGCTACAACAAGGTGCGCGAGAACCTGTACAGCGACGAGGAGAAGAGCAGCACCGTGGCCTA
CCGCCTGATCAACGAGAACCTGCCCAAGTTCCTGGACAACATCAAGAGCTACGCCTTCGTGAAGGCCGCC
GGCGTGCTGGCCGACTGCATCGAGGAGGAGGAGCAGGACGCCCTGTTCATGGTGGAGACCTTCAACATGA
CCCTGACCCAGGAGGGCATCGACATGTACAACTACCAGATCGGCAAGGTGAACAGCGCCATCAACCTGTA
CAACCAGAAGAACCACAAGGTGGAGGAGTTCAAGAAGATCCCCAAGATGAAGGTGCTGTACAAGCAGATC
CTGAGCGACCGCGAGGAGGTGTTCATCGGCGAGTTCAAGGACGACGAGACCCTGCTGAGCAGCATCGGCG
CCTACGGCAACGTGCTGATGACCTACCTGAAGAGCGAGAAGATCAACATCTTCTTCGACGCCCTGCGCGA
GAGCGAGGGCAAGAACGTGTACGTGAAGAACGACCTGAGCAAGACCACCATGAGCAACATCGTGTTCGGC
AGCTGGAGCGCCTTCGACGAGCTGCTGAACCAGGAGTACGACCTGGCCAACGAGAACAAGAAGAAGGACG
ACAAGTACTTCGAGAAGCGCCAGAAGGAGCTGAAGAAGAACAAGAGCTACACCCTGGAGCAGATGAGCAA
CCTGAGCAAGGAGGACATCAGCCCCATCGAGAACTACATCGAGCGCATCAGCGAGGACATCGAGAAGATC
TGCATCTACAACGGCGAGTTCGAGAAGATCGTGGTGAACGAGCACGACAGCAGCCGCAAGCTGAGCAAGA
ACATCAAGGCCGTGAAGGTGATCAAGGACTACCTGGACAGCATCAAGGAGCTGGAGCACGACATCAAGCT
GATCAACGGCAGCGGCCAGGAGCTGGAGAAGAACCTGGTGGTGTACGTGGGCCAGGAGGAGGCCCTGGAG
CAGCTGCGCCCCGTGGACAGCCTGTACAACCTGACCCGCAACTACCTGACCAAGAAGCCCTTCAGCACCG
AGAAGGTGAAGCTGAACTTCAACAAGAGCACCCTGCTGAACGGCTGGGACAAGAACAAGGAGACCGACAA
CCTGGGCATCCTGTTCTTCAAGGACGGCAAGTACTACCTGGGCATCATGAACACCACCGCCAACAAGGCC
TTCGTGAACCCCCCCGCCGCCAAGACCGAGAACGTGTTCAAGAAGGTGGACTACAAGCTGCTGCCCGGCA
GCAACAAGATGCTGCCCAAGGTGTTCTTCGCCAAGAGCAACATCGGCTACTACAACCCCAGCACCGAGCT
GTACAGCAACTACAAGAAGGGCACCCACAAGAAGGGCCCCAGCTTCAGCATCGACGACTGCCACAACCTG
ATCGACTTCTTCAAGGAGAGCATCAAGAAGCACGAGGACTGGAGCAAGTTCGGCTTCGAGTTCAGCGACA
CCGCCGACTACCGCGACATCAGCGAGTTCTACCGCGAGGTGGAGAAGCAGGGCTACAAGCTGACCTTCAC
CGACATCGACGAGAGCTACATCAACGACCTGATCGAGAAGAACGAGCTGTACCTGTTCCAGATCTACAAC
AAGGACTTCAGCGAGTACAGCAAGGGCAAGCTGAACCTGCACACCCTGTACTTCATGATGCTGTTCGACC
AGCGCAACCTGGACAACGTGGTGTACAAGCTGAACGGCGAGGCCGAGGTGTTCTACCGCCCCGCCAGCAT
CGCCGAGAACGAGCTGGTGATCCACAAGGCCGGCGAGGGCATCAAGAACAAGAACCCCAACCGCGCCAAG
GTGAAGGAGACCAGCACCTTCAGCTACGACATCGTGAAGGACAAGCGCTACAGCAAGTACAAGTTCACCC
TGCACATCCCCATCACCATGAACTTCGGCGTGGACGAGGTGCGCCGCTTCAACGACGTGATCAACAACGC
CCTGCGCACCGACGACAACGTGAACGTGATCGGCATCGACCGCGGCGAGCGCAACCTGCTGTACGTGGTG
GTGATCAACAGCGAGGGCAAGATCCTGGAGCAGATCAGCCTGAACAGCATCATCAACAAGGAGTACGACA
TCGAGACCAACTACCACGCCCTGCTGGACGAGCGCGAGGACGACCGCAACAAGGCCCGCAAGGACTGGAA
CACCATCGAGAACATCAAGGAGCTGAAGACCGGCTACCTGAGCCAGGTGGTGAACGTGGTGGCCAAGCTG
GTGCTGAAGTACAACGCCATCATCTGCCTGGAGGACCTGAACTTCGGCTTCAAGCGCGGCCGCCAGAAGG
TGGAGAAGCAGGTGTACCAGAAGTTCGAGAAGATGCTGATCGAGAAGCTGAACTACCTGGTGATCGACAA
GAGCCGCGAGCAGGTGAGCCCCGAGAAGATGGGCGGCGCCCTGAACGCCCTGCAGCTGACCAGCAAGTTC
AAGAGCTTCGCCGAGCTGGGCAAGCAGAGCGGCATCATCTACTACGTGCCCGCCTACCTGACCAGCAAGA
TCGACCCCACCACCGGCTTCGTGAACCTGTTCTACATCAAGTACGAGAACATCGAGAAGGCCAAGCAGTT
CTTCGACGGCTTCGACTTCATCCGCTTCAACAAGAAGGACGACATGTTCGAGTTCAGCTTCGACTACAAG
AGCTTCACCCAGAAGGCCTGCGGCATCCGCAGCAAGTGGATCGTGTACACCAACGGCGAGCGCATCATCA
AGTACCCCAACCCCGAGAAGAACAACCTGTTCGACGAGAAGGTGATCAACGTGACCGACGAGATCAAGGG
CCTGTTCAAGCAGTACCGCATCCCCTACGAGAACGGCGAGGACATCAAGGAGATCATCATCAGCAAGGCC
GAGGCCGACTTCTACAAGCGCCTGTTCCGCCTGCTGCACCAGACCCTGCAGATGCGCAACAGCACCAGCG
ACGGCACCCGCGACTACATCATCAGCCCCGTGAAGAACGACCGCGGCGAGTTCTTCTGCAGCGAGTTCAG
CGAGGGCACCATGCCCAAGGACGCCGACGCCAACGGCGCCTACAACATCGCCCGCAAGGGCCTGTGGGTG
CTGGAGCAGATCCGCCAGAAGGACGAGGGCGAGAAGGTGAACCTGAGCATGACCAACGCCGAGTGGCTGA
AGTACGCCCAGCTGCACCTGCTGGCTAGCCCAAAGAAGAAGAGGAAAGTCTCTAGATACCCTTATGATGT
TCCAGATTATGCCGGATACCCATACGATGTCCCTGACTATGCAGGCTCCTACCCTTATGACGTCCCAGAC
TACGCCGGATCCAGGTCCGGCGGCGGAGAGGGCAGAGGAAGTCTTCTAACATGCGGTGACGTGGAGGAGA
ATCCCGGCCCAATGGTGAGCAAGGGCGAGGAGCTGTTCACCGGGGTGGTGCCCATCCTGGTCGAGCTGGA
CGGCGACGTAAACGGCCACAAGTTCAGCGTGTCCGGCGAGGGCGAGGGCGATGCCACCTACGGCAAGCTG
ACCCTGAAGTTCATCTGCACCACCGGCAAGCTGCCCGTGCCCTGGCCCACCCTCGTGACCACCCTGACCT
ACGGCGTGCAGTGCTTCAGCCGCTACCCCGACCACATGAAGCAGCACGACTTCTTCAAGTCCGCCATGCC
CGAAGGCTACGTCCAGGAGCGCACCATCTTCTTCAAGGACGACGGCAACTACAAGACCCGCGCCGAGGTG
AAGTTCGAGGGCGACACCCTGGTGAACCGCATCGAGCTGAAGGGCATCGACTTCAAGGAGGACGGCAACA
TCCTGGGGCACAAGCTGGAGTACAACTACAACAGCCACAACGTCTATATCATGGCCGACAAGCAGAAGAA
CGGCATCAAGGTGAACTTCAAGATCCGCCACAACATCGAGGACGGCAGCGTGCAGCTCGCCGACCACTAC
CAGCAGAACACCCCCATCGGCGACGGCCCCGTGCTGCTGCCCGACAACCACTACCTGAGCACCCAGTCCG
CCCTGAGCAAAGACCCCAACGAGAAGCGCGATCACATGGTCCTGCTGGAGTTCGTGACCGCCGCCGGGAT
CACTCTCGGCATGGACGAGCTGTACAAGTAACTGCAGCGCGGGGATCTCATGCTGGAGTTCTTCGCCCAC
CCCAACTTGTTTATTGCAGCTTATAATGGTTACAAATAAAGCAATAGCATCACAAATTTCACAAATAAAG
CATTTTTTTCACTGCATTCTAGTTGTGGTTTGTCCAAACTCATCAATGTATCTTATTAATTAACGTCGAC
CTCTAGCTAGAGCTTGGCGTAATCATGGTCATAGCTGTTTCCTGTGTGAAATTGTTATCCGCTCACAATT
CCACACAACATACGAGCCGGAAGCATAAAGTGTAAAGCCTAGGGTGCCTAATGAGTGAGCTAACTCACAT
TAATTGCGTTGCGCTCACTGCCCGCTTTCCAGTCGGGAAACCTGTCGTGCCAGCTGCATTAATGAATCGG
CCAACGCGCGGGGAGAGGCGGTTTGCGTATTGGGCGCTCTTCCGCTTCCTCGCTCACTGACTCGCTGCGC
TCGGTCGTTCGGCTGCGGCGAGCGGTATCAGCTCACTCAAAGGCGGTAATACGGTTATCCACAGAATCAG
GGGATAACGCAGGAAAGAACATGTGAGCAAAAGGCCAGCAAAAGGCCAGGAACCGTAAAAAGGCCGCGTT
GCTGGCGTTTTTCCATAGGCTCCGCCCCCCTGACGAGCATCACAAAAATCGACGCTCAAGTCAGAGGTGG
CGAAACCCGACAGGACTATAAAGATACCAGGCGTTTCCCCCTGGAAGCTCCCTCGTGCGCTCTCCTGTTC
CGACCCTGCCGCTTACCGGATACCTGTCCGCCTTTCTCCCTTCGGGAAGCGTGGCGCTTTCTCATAGCTC
ACGCTGTAGGTATCTCAGTTCGGTGTAGGTCGTTCGCTCCAAGCTGGGCTGTGTGCACGAACCCCCCGTT
CAGCCCGACCGCTGCGCCTTATCCGGTAACTATCGTCTTGAGTCCAACCCGGTAAGACACGACTTATCGC
CACTGGCAGCAGCCACTGGTAACAGGATTAGCAGAGCGAGGTATGTAGGCGGTGCTACAGAGTTCTTGAA
GTGGTGGCCTAACTACGGCTACACTAGAAGAACAGTATTTGGTATCTGCGCTCTGCTGAAGCCAGTTACC
TTCGGAAAAAGAGTTGGTAGCTCTTGATCCGGCAAACAAACCACCGCTGGTAGCGGTGGTTTTTTTGTTT
GCAAGCAGCAGATTACGCGCAGAAAAAAAGGATCTCAAGAAGATCCTTTGATCTTTTCTACGGGGTCTGA
CGCTCAGTGGAACGAAAACTCACGTTAAGGGATTTTGGTCATGAGATTATCAAAAAGGATCTTCACCTAG
ATCCTTTTAAATTAAAAATGAAGTTTTAAATCAATCTAAAGTATATATGAGTAAACTTGGTCTGACAGTT
ACCAATGCTTAATCAGTGAGGCACCTATCTCAGCGATCTGTCTATTTCGTTCATCCATAGTTGCCTGACT
CCCCGTCGTGTAGATAACTACGATACGGGAGGGCTTACCATCTGGCCCCAGTGCTGCAATGATACCGCGA
GACCCACGCTCACCGGCTCCAGATTTATCAGCAATAAACCAGCCAGCCGGAAGGGCCGAGCGCAGAAGTG
GTCCTGCAACTTTATCCGCCTCCATCCAGTCTATTAATTGTTGCCGGGAAGCTAGAGTAAGTAGTTCGCC
AGTTAATAGTTTGCGCAACGTTGTTGCCATTGCTACAGGCATCGTGGTGTCACGCTCGTCGTTTGGTATG
GCTTCATTCAGCTCCGGTTCCCAACGATCAAGGCGAGTTACATGATCCCCCATGTTGTGCAAAAAAGCGG
TTAGCTCCTTCGGTCCTCCGATCGTTGTCAGAAGTAAGTTGGCCGCAGTGTTATCACTCATGGTTATGGC
AGCACTGCATAATTCTCTTACTGTCATGCCATCCGTAAGATGCTTTTCTGTGACTGGTGAGTACTCAACC
AAGTCATTCTGAGAATAGTGTATGCGGCGACCGAGTTGCTCTTGCCCGGCGTCAATACGGGATAATACCG
CGCCACATAGCAGAACTTTAAAAGTGCTCATCATTGGAAAACGTTCTTCGGGGCGAAAACTCTCAAGGAT
CTTACCGCTGTTGAGATCCAGTTCGATGTAACCCACTCGTGCACCCAACTGATCTTCAGCATCTTTTACT
TTCACCAGCGTTTCTGGGTGAGCAAAAACAGGAAGGCAAAATGCCGCAAAAAAGGGAATAAGGGCGACAC
GGAAATGTTGAATACTCATACTCTTCCTTTTTCAATATTATTGAAGCATTTATCAGGGTTATTGTCTCAT
GAGCGGATACATATTTGAATGTATTTAGAAAAATAAACAAATAGGGGTTCCGCGCACATTTCCCCGAAAA
GTGCCACCTGACGTCGACGGATCGGGAGATCGATCTCCCGATCCCCTAGGGTCGACTCTCAGTACAATCT
GCTCTGATGCCGCATAGTTAAGCCAGTATCTGCTCCCTGCTTGTGTGTTGGAGGTCGCTGAGTAGTGCGC
GAGCAAAATTTAAGCTACAACAAGGCAAGGCTTGACCGACAATTGCATGAAGAATCTGCTTAGGGTTAGG
CGTTTTGCGCTGCTTCGCGATGTACGGGCCAGATAT
