>Addgene plasmid #123633 | pCAG-BsCas12a-2AeGFP | addgene partial sequence | sequence record 239712 | Addgene Partial NGS Result
AATTCTAATACGACTCACTATAGGCCGCCACCATGCCCAAGAAGAAGAGGAAGGTTCCCGGGATGTACTA
CCAGAACCTGACCAAGAAGTACCCCGTGAGCAAGACCATCCGCAACGAGCTGATCCCCATCGGCAAGACC
CTGGAGAACATCCGCAAGAACAACATCCTGGAGAGCGACGTGAAGCGCAAGCAGGACTACGAGCACGTGA
AGGGCATCATGGACGAGTACCACAAGCAGCTGATCAACGAGGCCCTGGACAACTACATGCTGCCCAGCCT
GAACCAGGCCGCCGAGATCTACCTGAAGAAGCACGTGGACGTGGAGGACCGCGAGGAGTTCAAGAAGACC
CAGGACCTGCTGCGCCGCGAGGTGACCGGCCGCCTGAAGGAGCACGAGAACTACACCAAGATCGGCAAGA
AGGACATCCTGGACCTGCTGGAGAAGCTGCCCAGCATCAGCGAGGAGGACTACAACGCCCTGGAGAGCTT
CCGCAACTTCTACACCTACTTCACCAGCTACAACAAGGTGCGCGAGAACCTGTACAGCGACGAGGAGAAG
AGCAGCACCGTGGCCTACCGCCTGATCAACGAGAACCTGCCCAAGTTCCTGGACAACATCAAGAGCTACG
CCTTCGTGAAGGCCGCCGGCGTGCTGGCCGACTGCATCGAGGAGGAGGAGCAGGACGCCCTGTTCATGGT
GGAGACCTTCAACATGACCCTGACCCAGGAGGGCATCGACATGTACAACTACCAGATCGGCAAGGTGAAC
AGCGCCATCAACCTGTACAACCAGAAGAACCACAAGGTGGAGGAGTTCAAGAAGATCCCCAAGATGAAGG
TGCTGTACAAGCAGATCCTGAGCGACCGCGAGGAGGTGTTCATCGGCGAGTTCAAGGACGACGAGACCCT
GCTGAGCAGCATCGGCGCCTACGGCAACGTGCTGATGACCTACCTGAAGAGCGAGAAGATCAACATCTTC
TTCGACGCCCTGCGCGAGAGCGAGGGCAAGAACGTGTACGTGAAGAACGACCTGAGCAAGACCACCATGA
GCAACATCGTGTTCGGCAGCTGGAGCGCCTTCGACGAGCTGCTGAACCAGGAGTACGACCTGGCCAACGA
GAACAAGAAGAAGGACGACAAGTACTTCGAGAAGCGCCAGAAGGAGCTGAAGAAGAACAAGAGCTACACC
CTGGAGCAGATGAGCAACCTGAGCAAGGAGGACATCAGCCCCATCGAGAACTACATCGAGCGCATCAGCG
AGGACATCGAGAAGATCTGCATCTACAACGGCGAGTTCGAGAAGATCGTGGTGAACGAGCACGACAGCAG
CCGCAAGCTGAGCAAGAACATCAAGGCCGTGAAGGTGATCAAGGACTACCTGGACAGCATCAAGGAGCTG
GAGCACGACATCAAGCTGATCAACGGCAGCGGCCAGGAGCTGGAGAAGAACCTGGTGGTGTACGTGGGCC
AGGAGGAGGCCCTGGAGCAGCTGCGCCCCGTGGACAGCCTGTACAACCTGACCCGCAACTACCTGACCAA
GAAGCCCTTCAGCACCGAGAAGGTGAAGCTGAACTTCAACAAGAGCACCCTGCTGAACGGCTGGGACAAG
AACAAGGAGACCGACAACCTGGGCATCCTGTTCTTCAAGGACGGCAAGTACTACCTGGGCATCATGAACA
CCACCGCCAACAAGGCCTTCGTGAACCCCCCCGCCGCCAAGACCGAGAACGTGTTCAAGAAGGTGGACTA
CAAGCTGCTGCCCGGCAGCAACAAGATGCTGCCCAAGGTGTTCTTCGCCAAGAGCAACATCGGCTACTAC
AACCCCAGCACCGAGCTGTACAGCAACTACAAGAAGGGCACCCACAAGAAGGGCCCCAGCTTCAGCATCG
ACGACTGCCACAACCTGATCGACTTCTTCAAGGAGAGCATCAAGAAGCACGAGGACTGGAGCAAGTTCGG
CTTCGAGTTCAGCGACACCGCCGACTACCGCGACATCAGCGAGTTCTACCGCGAGGTGGAGAAGCAGGGC
TACAAGCTGACCTTCACCGACATCGACGAGAGCTACATCAACGACCTGATCGAGAAGAACGAGCTGTACC
TGTTCCAGATCTACAACAAGGACTTCAGCGAGTACAGCAAGGGCAAGCTGAACCTGCACACCCTGTACTT
CATGATGCTGTTCGACCAGCGCAACCTGGACAACGTGGTGTACAAGCTGAACGGCGAGGCCGAGGTGTTC
TACCGCCCCGCCAGCATCGCCGAGAACGAGCTGGTGATCCACAAGGCCGGCGAGGGCATCAAGAACAAGA
ACCCCAACCGCGCCAAGGTGAAGGAGACCAGCACCTTCAGCTACGACATCGTGAAGGACAAGCGCTACAG
CAAGTACAAGTTCACCCTGCACATCCCCATCACCATGAACTTCGGCGTGGACGAGGTGCGCCGCTTCAAC
GACGTGATCAACAACGCCCTGCGCACCGACGACAACGTGAACGTGATCGGCATCGACCGCGGCGAGCGCA
ACCTGCTGTACGTGGTGGTGATCAACAGCGAGGGCAAGATCCTGGAGCAGATCAGCCTGAACAGCATCAT
CAACAAGGAGTACGACATCGAGACCAACTACCACGCCCTGCTGGACGAGCGCGAGGACGACCGCAACAAG
GCCCGCAAGGACTGGAACACCATCGAGAACATCAAGGAGCTGAAGACCGGCTACCTGAGCCAGGTGGTGA
ACGTGGTGGCCAAGCTGGTGCTGAAGTACAACGCCATCATCTGCCTGGAGGACCTGAACTTCGGCTTCAA
GCGCGGCCGCCAGAAGGTGGAGAAGCAGGTGTACCAGAAGTTCGAGAAGATGCTGATCGAGAAGCTGAAC
TACCTGGTGATCGACAAGAGCCGCGAGCAGGTGAGCCCCGAGAAGATGGGCGGCGCCCTGAACGCCCTGC
AGCTGACCAGCAAGTTCAAGAGCTTCGCCGAGCTGGGCAAGCAGAGCGGCATCATCTACTACGTGCCCGC
CTACCTGACCAGCAAGATCGACCCCACCACCGGCTTCGTGAACCTGTTCTACATCAAGTACGAGAACATC
GAGAAGGCCAAGCAGTTCTTCGACGGCTTCGACTTCATCCGCTTCAACAAGAAGGACGACATGTTCGAGT
TCAGCTTCGACTACAAGAGCTTCACCCAGAAGGCCTGCGGCATCCGCAGCAAGTGGATCGTGTACACCAA
CGGCGAGCGCATCATCAAGTACCCCAACCCCGAGAAGAACAACCTGTTCGACGAGAAGGTGATCAACGTG
ACCGACGAGATCAAGGGCCTGTTCAAGCAGTACCGCATCCCCTACGAGAACGGCGAGGACATCAAGGAGA
TCATCATCAGCAAGGCCGAGGCCGACTTCTACAAGCGCCTGTTCCGCCTGCTGCACCAGACCCTGCAGAT
GCGCAACAGCACCAGCGACGGCACCCGCGACTACATCATCAGCCCCGTGAAGAACGACCGCGGCGAGTTC
TTCTGCAGCGAGTTCAGCGAGGGCACCATGCCCAAGGACGCCGACGCCAACGGCGCCTACAACATCGCCC
GCAAGGGCCTGTGGGTGCTGGAGCAGATCCGCCAGAAGGACGAGGGCGAGAAGGTGAACCTGAGCATGAC
CAACGCCGAGTGGCTGAAGTACGCCCAGCTGCACCTGCTGGCTAGCCCAAAGAAGAAGAGGAAAGTCTCT
AGATACCCTTATGATGTTCCAGATTATGCCGGATACCCATACGATGTCCCTGACTATGCAGGCTCCTACC
CTTATGACGTCCCAGACTACGCCGGATCCAGGTCCGGCGGCGGAGAGGGCAGAGGAAGTCTTCTAACATG
CGGTGACGTGGAGGAGAATCCCGGCCCAATGGTGAGCAAGGGCGAGGAGCTGTTCACCGGGGTGGTGCCC
ATCCTGGTCGAGCTGGACGGCGACGTAAACGGCCACAAGTTCAGCGTGTCCGGCGAGGGCGAGGGCGATG
CCACCTACGGCAAGCTGACCCTGAAGTTCATCTGCACCACCGGCAAGCTGCCCGTGCCCTGGCCCACCCT
CGTGACCACCCTGACCTACGGCGTGCAGTGCTTCAGCCGCTACCCCGACCACATGAAGCAGCACGACTTC
TTCAAGTCCGCCATGCCCGAAGGCTACGTCCAGGAGCGCACCATCTTCTTCAAGGACGACGGCAACTACA
AGACCCGCGCCGAGGTGAAGTTCGAGGGCGACACCCTGGTGAACCGCATCGAGCTGAAGGGCATCGACTT
CAAGGAGGACGGCAACATCCTGGGGCACAAGCTGGAGTACAACTACAACAGCCACAACGTCTATATCATG
GCCGACAAGCAGAAGAACGGCATCAAGGTGAACTTCAAGATCCGCCACAACATCGAGGACGGCAGCGTGC
AGCTCGCCGACCACTACCAGCAGAACACCCCCATCGGCGACGGCCCCGTGCTGCTGCCCGACAACCACTA
CCTGAGCACCCAGTCCGCCCTGAGCAAAGACCCCAACGAGAAGCGCGATCACATGGTCCTGCTGGAGTTC
GTGACCGCCGCCGGGATCACTCTCGGCATGGACGAGCTGTACAAGTAACTGCAGCGCGGGGATCTCATGC
TGGAGTTCTTCGCCCACCCCAACTTGTTTATTGCAGCTTATAATGGTTACAAATAAAGCAATAGCATCAC
AAATTTCACAAATAAAGCATTTTTTTCACTGCATTCTAGTTGTGGTTTGTCCAAACTCATCAATGTATCT
TATTAATTAACGTCGACCTCTAGCTAGAGCTTGGCGTAATCATGGTCATAGCTGTTTCCTGTGTGAAATT
GTTATCCGCTCACAATTCCACACAACATACGAGCCGGAAGCATAAAGTGTAAAGCCTAGGGTGCCTAATG
AGTGAGCTAACTCACATTAATTGCGTTGCGCTCACTGCCCGCTTTCCAGTCGGGAAACCTGTCGTGCCAG
CTGCATTAATGAATCGGCCAACGCGCGGGGAGAGGCGGTTTGCGTATTGGGCGCTCTTCCGCTTCCTCGC
TCACTGACTCGCTGCGCTCGGTCGTTCGGCTGCGGCGAGCGGTATCAGCTCACTCAAAGGCGGTAATACG
GTTATCCACAGAATCAGGGGATAACGCAGGAAAGAACATGTGAGCAAAAGGCCAGCAAAAGGCCAGGAAC
CGTAAAAAGGCCGCGTTGCTGGCGTTTTTCCATAGGCTCCGCCCCCCTGACGAGCATCACAAAAATCGAC
GCTCAAGTCAGAGGTGGCGAAACCCGACAGGACTATAAAGATACCAGGCGTTTCCCCCTGGAAGCTCCCT
CGTGCGCTCTCCTGTTCCGACCCTGCCGCTTACCGGATACCTGTCCGCCTTTCTCCCTTCGGGAAGCGTG
GCGCTTTCTCATAGCTCACGCTGTAGGTATCTCAGTTCGGTGTAGGTCGTTCGCTCCAAGCTGGGCTGTG
TGCACGAACCCCCCGTTCAGCCCGACCGCTGCGCCTTATCCGGTAACTATCGTCTTGAGTCCAACCCGGT
AAGACACGACTTATCGCCACTGGCAGCAGCCACTGGTAACAGGATTAGCAGAGCGAGGTATGTAGGCGGT
GCTACAGAGTTCTTGAAGTGGTGGCCTAACTACGGCTACACTAGAAGAACAGTATTTGGTATCTGCGCTC
TGCTGAAGCCAGTTACCTTCGGAAAAAGAGTTGGTAGCTCTTGATCCGGCAAACAAACCACCGCTGGTAG
CGGTGGTTTTTTTGTTTGCAAGCAGCAGATTACGCGCAGAAAAAAAGGATCTCAAGAAGATCCTTTGATC
TTTTCTACGGGGTCTGACGCTCAGTGGAACGAAAACTCACGTTAAGGGATTTTGGTCATGAGATTATCAA
AAAGGATCTTCACCTAGATCCTTTTAAATTAAAAATGAAGTTTTAAATCAATCTAAAGTATATATGAGTA
AACTTGGTCTGACAGTTACCAATGCTTAATCAGTGAGGCACCTATCTCAGCGATCTGTCTATTTCGTTCA
TCCATAGTTGCCTGACTCCCCGTCGTGTAGATAACTACGATACGGGAGGGCTTACCATCTGGCCCCAGTG
CTGCAATGATACCGCGAGACCCACGCTCACCGGCTCCAGATTTATCAGCAATAAACCAGCCAGCCGGAAG
GGCCGAGCGCAGAAGTGGTCCTGCAACTTTATCCGCCTCCATCCAGTCTATTAATTGTTGCCGGGAAGCT
AGAGTAAGTAGTTCGCCAGTTAATAGTTTGCGCAACGTTGTTGCCATTGCTACAGGCATCGTGGTGTCAC
GCTCGTCGTTTGGTATGGCTTCATTCAGCTCCGGTTCCCAACGATCAAGGCGAGTTACATGATCCCCCAT
GTTGTGCAAAAAAGCGGTTAGCTCCTTCGGTCCTCCGATCGTTGTCAGAAGTAAGTTGGCCGCAGTGTTA
TCACTCATGGTTATGGCAGCACTGCATAATTCTCTTACTGTCATGCCATCCGTAAGATGCTTTTCTGTGA
CTGGTGAGTACTCAACCAAGTCATTCTGAGAATAGTGTATGCGGCGACCGAGTTGCTCTTGCCCGGCGTC
AATACGGGATAATACCGCGCCACATAGCAGAACTTTAAAAGTGCTCATCATTGGAAAACGTTCTTCGGGG
CGAAAACTCTCAAGGATCTTACCGCTGTTGAGATCCAGTTCGATGTAACCCACTCGTGCACCCAACTGAT
CTTCAGCATCTTTTACTTTCACCAGCGTTTCTGGGTGAGCAAAAACAGGAAGGCAAAATGCCGCAAAAAA
GGGAATAAGGGCGACACGGAAATGTTGAATACTCATACTCTTCCTTTTTCAATATTATTGAAGCATTTAT
CAGGGTTATTGTCTCATGAGCGGATACATATTTGAATGTATTTAGAAAAATAAACAAATAGGGGTTCCGC
GCACATTTCCCCGAAAAGTGCCACCTGACGTCGACGGATCGGGAGATCGATCTCCCGATCCCCTAGGGTC
GACTCTCAGTACAATCTGCTCTGATGCCGCATAGTTAAGCCAGTATCTGCTCCCTGCTTGTGTGTTGGAG
GTCGCTGAGTAGTGCGCGAGCAAAATTTAAGCTACAACAAGGCAAGGCTTGACCGACAATTGCATGAAGA
ATCTGCTTAGGGTTAGGCGTTTTGCGCTGCTTCGCGATGTACGGGCCAGATAT
